LOCUS       Exported 7474 bp ds-DNA circular SYN 13-MAY-2021
DEFINITION  synthetic circular DNA
ACCESSION   .
VERSION     .
KEYWORDS    pAG306GAL-Cerulean-ccdB
SOURCE      synthetic DNA construct
  ORGANISM  synthetic DNA construct
REFERENCE   1 (bases 1 to 7474)
  TITLE     S cerevisiae Advanced Gateway Destination Vectors
REFERENCE   2 (bases 1 to 7474)
  AUTHORS   .
  TITLE     Direct Submission
  JOURNAL   Exported May 13, 2021 from SnapGene Server 1.1.58
            http://www.snapgene.com
FEATURES             Location/Qualifiers
     source          1..7474
                     /organism="synthetic DNA construct"
                     /mol_type="other DNA"
     primer_bind     complement(29..51)
                     /label=pGEX 3'
                     /note="pGEX vectors, reverse primer"
     primer_bind     151..170
                     /label=pRS-marker
                     /note="pRS vectors, use to sequence yeast selectable
                     marker"
     promoter        195..410
                     /gene="S. cerevisiae URA3"
                     /label=URA3 promoter
     CDS             411..1214
                     /codon_start=1
                     /gene="S. cerevisiae URA3"
                     /product="orotidine-5'-phosphate decarboxylase, required
                     for uracil biosynthesis"
                     /label=URA3
                     /note="yeast auxotrophic marker, counterselectable with
                     5-fluoroorotic acid (5-FOA)"
                     /translation="MSKATYKERAATHPSPVAAKLFNIMHEKQTNLCASLDVRTTKELL
                     ELVEALGPKICLLKTHVDILTDFSMEGTVKPLKALSAKYNFLLFEDRKFADIGNTVKLQ
                     YSAGVYRIAEWADITNAHGVVGPGIVSGLKQAAEEVTKEPRGLLMLAELSCKGSLSTGE
                     YTKGTVDIAKSDKDFVIGFIAQRDMGGRDEGYDWLIMTPGVGLDDKGDALGQQYRTVDD
                     VVSTGSDIIIVGRGLFAKGRDAKVEGERYRKAGWEAYLRRCGQQN"
     rep_origin      complement(1343..1798)
                     /direction=LEFT
                     /label=f1 ori
                     /note="f1 bacteriophage origin of replication; arrow
                     indicates direction of (+) strand synthesis"
     primer_bind     complement(1480..1501)
                     /label=F1ori-F
                     /note="F1 origin, forward primer"
     primer_bind     1692..1711
                     /label=F1ori-R
                     /note="F1 origin, reverse primer"
     primer_bind     1928..1950
                     /label=M13/pUC Forward
                     /note="In lacZ gene"
     primer_bind     1942..1959
                     /label=M13 Forward
                     /note="In lacZ gene. Also called M13-F20 or M13 (-21)
                     Forward"
     primer_bind     1943..1959
                     /label=M13 fwd
                     /note="common sequencing primer, one of multiple similar
                     variants"
     primer_bind     1966..1985
                     /label=T7
                     /note="T7 promoter, forward primer"
     promoter        1966..1984
                     /label=T7 promoter
                     /note="promoter for bacteriophage T7 RNA polymerase"
     promoter        2004..2445
                     /gene="S. cerevisiae GAL1"
                     /label=GAL1 promoter
                     /note="inducible promoter, regulated by Gal4"
     protein_bind    2004..2121
                     /label=UAS
                     /bound_moiety="Gal4"
                     /note="upstream activating sequence mediating
                     Gal4-dependent induction"
     primer_bind     2416..2439
                     /label=GAL1
                     /note="S. cerevisiae GAL1 promoter, forward primer"
     primer_bind     2460..2476
                     /label=SK primer
                     /note="common sequencing primer, one of multiple similar
                     variants"
     primer_bind     2460..2476
                     /label=pBluescriptSK
                     /note="For pBluescript vector"
     CDS             2489..3205
                     /codon_start=1
                     /product="monomeric optimized variant of ECFP (Kremers et
                     al., 2006)"
                     /label=SCFP3A
                     /note="mammalian codon-optimized"
                     /translation="MVSKGEELFTGVVPILVELDGDVNGHKFSVSGEGEGDATYGKLTL
                     KFICTTGKLPVPWPTLVTTLTWGVQCFARYPDHMKQHDFFKSAMPEGYVQERTIFFKDD
                     GNYKTRAEVKFEGDTLVNRIELKGIDFKEDGNILGHKLEYNYISDNVYITADKQKNGIK
                     ANFKIRHNIEDGSVQLADHYQQNTPIGDGPVLLPDNHYLSTQSKLSKDPNEKRDHMVLL
                     EFVTAAGITLGMDELYK"
     primer_bind     complement(2534..2555)
                     /label=EGFP-N
                     /note="EGFP, reverse primer"
     primer_bind     complement(2795..2814)
                     /label=EXFP-R
                     /note="For distinguishing EGFP variants, reverse primer"
     primer_bind     3142..3163
                     /label=EGFP-C
                     /note="EGFP, forward primer"
     protein_bind    3230..3354
                     /gene="mutant version of attR"
                     /label=attR1
                     /bound_moiety="LR Clonase(TM)"
                     /note="recombination site for the Gateway(R) LR reaction"
     promoter        3379..3409
                     /label=lac UV5 promoter
                     /note="E. coli lac promoter with an ""up"" mutation"
     CDS             3463..4122
                     /codon_start=1
                     /gene="cat"
                     /product="chloramphenicol acetyltransferase"
                     /label=CmR
                     /note="confers resistance to chloramphenicol"
                     /translation="MEKKITGYTTVDISQWHRKEHFEAFQSVAQCTYNQTVQLDITAFL
                     KTVKKNKHKFYPAFIHILARLMNAHPEFRMAMKDGELVIWDSVHPCYTVFHEQTETFSS
                     LWSEYHDDFRQFLHIYSQDVACYGENLAYFPKGFIENMFFVSANPWVSFTSFDLNVANM
                     DNFFAPVFTMGKYYTQGDKVLMPLAIQVHHAVCDGFHVGRMLNELQQYCDEWQGGA"
     primer_bind     complement(3529..3548)
                     /label=CAT-R
                     /note="Chloramphenicol resistance gene, reverse primer"
     CDS             4467..4772
                     /codon_start=1
                     /gene="ccdB"
                     /product="CcdB, a bacterial toxin that poisons DNA gyrase"
                     /label=ccdB
                     /note="Plasmids containing the ccdB gene cannot be
                     propagated in standard E. coli strains."
                     /translation="MQFKVYTYKRESRYRLFVDVQSDIIDTPGRRMVIPLASARLLSDK
                     VSRELYPVVHIGDESWRMMTTDMASVPVSVIGEEVADLSHRENDIKNAINLMFWGI"
     primer_bind     4651..4670
                     /label=ccdB-fwd
                     /note="ccdB gene, forward primer"
     protein_bind    complement(4813..4937)
                     /gene="mutant version of attR"
                     /label=attR2
                     /bound_moiety="LR Clonase(TM)"
                     /note="recombination site for the Gateway(R) LR reaction"
     terminator      4944..5191
                     /gene="S. cerevisiae CYC1"
                     /label=CYC1 terminator
                     /note="transcription terminator for CYC1"
     primer_bind     complement(4960..4978)
                     /label=CYC1
                     /note="CYC1 transcription termination signal, reverse
                     primer"
     promoter        complement(5214..5232)
                     /label=T3 promoter
                     /note="promoter for bacteriophage T3 RNA polymerase"
     primer_bind     complement(5253..5269)
                     /label=M13 rev
                     /note="common sequencing primer, one of multiple similar
                     variants"
     primer_bind     complement(5253..5269)
                     /label=M13 Reverse
                     /note="In lacZ gene. Also called M13-rev"
     primer_bind     complement(5266..5288)
                     /label=M13/pUC Reverse
                     /note="In lacZ gene"
     protein_bind    5277..5293
                     /label=lac operator
                     /bound_moiety="lac repressor encoded by lacI"
                     /note="The lac repressor binds to the lac operator to
                     inhibit transcription in E. coli. This inhibition can be
                     relieved by adding lactose or
                     isopropyl-beta-D-thiogalactopyranoside (IPTG)."
     promoter        complement(5301..5331)
                     /label=lac promoter
                     /note="promoter for the E. coli lac operon"
     primer_bind     complement(5484..5501)
                     /label=L4440
                     /note="L4440 vector, forward primer"
     rep_origin      complement(5655..6243)
                     /direction=LEFT
                     /label=ori
                     /note="high-copy-number ColE1/pMB1/pBR322/pUC origin of
                     replication"
     CDS             complement(6414..7274)
                     /codon_start=1
                     /gene="bla"
                     /product="beta-lactamase"
                     /label=AmpR
                     /note="confers resistance to ampicillin, carbenicillin, and
                     related antibiotics"
                     /translation="MSIQHFRVALIPFFAAFCLPVFAHPETLVKVKDAEDQLGARVGYI
                     ELDLNSGKILESFRPEERFPMMSTFKVLLCGAVLSRIDAGQEQLGRRIHYSQNDLVEYS
                     PVTEKHLTDGMTVRELCSAAITMSDNTAANLLLTTIGGPKELTAFFHNMGDHVTRLDRW
                     EPELNEAIPNDERDTTMPVAMATTLRKLLTGELLTLASRQQLIDWMEADKVAGPLLRSA
                     LPAGWFIADKSGAGERGSRGIIAALGPDGKPSRIVVIYTTGSQATMDERNRQIAEIGAS
                     LIKHW"
     primer_bind     7037..7056
                     /label=Amp-R
                     /note="Ampicillin resistance gene, reverse primer"
     promoter        complement(7275..7379)
                     /gene="bla"
                     /label=AmpR promoter
     primer_bind     7447..7465
                     /label=pBRforEco
                     /note="pBR322 vectors, upsteam of EcoRI site, forward
                     primer"
ORIGIN
        1 tcgcgcgttt cggtgatgac ggtgaaaacc tctgacacat gcagctcccg gagacggtca
       61 cagcttgtct gtaagcggat gccgggagca gacaagcccg tcagggcgcg tcagcgggtg
      121 ttggcgggtg tcggggctgg cttaactatg cggcatcaga gcagattgta ctgagagtgc
      181 accacgcttt tcaattcaat tcatcatttt ttttttattc ttttttttga tttcggtttc
      241 tttgaaattt ttttgattcg gtaatctccg aacagaagga agaacgaagg aaggagcaca
      301 gacttagatt ggtatatata cgcatatgta gtgttgaaga aacatgaaat tgcccagtat
      361 tcttaaccca actgcacaga acaaaaacct gcaggaaacg aagataaatc atgtcgaaag
      421 ctacatataa ggaacgtgct gctactcatc ctagtcctgt tgctgccaag ctatttaata
      481 tcatgcacga aaagcaaaca aacttgtgtg cttcattgga tgttcgtacc accaaggaat
      541 tactggagtt agttgaagca ttaggtccca aaatttgttt actaaaaaca catgtggata
      601 tcttgactga tttttccatg gagggcacag ttaagccgct aaaggcatta tccgccaagt
      661 acaatttttt actcttcgaa gacagaaaat ttgctgacat tggtaataca gtcaaattgc
      721 agtactctgc gggtgtatac agaatagcag aatgggcaga cattacgaat gcacacggtg
      781 tggtgggccc aggtattgtt agcggtttga agcaggcggc agaagaagta acaaaggaac
      841 ctagaggcct tttgatgtta gcagaattgt catgcaaggg ctccctatct actggagaat
      901 atactaaggg tactgttgac attgcgaaga gcgacaaaga ttttgttatc ggctttattg
      961 ctcaaagaga catgggtgga agagatgaag gttacgattg gttgattatg acacccggtg
     1021 tgggtttaga tgacaaggga gacgcattgg gtcaacagta tagaaccgtg gatgatgtgg
     1081 tctctacagg atctgacatt attattgttg gaagaggact atttgcaaag ggaagggatg
     1141 ctaaggtaga gggtgaacgt tacagaaaag caggctggga agcatatttg agaagatgcg
     1201 gccagcaaaa ctaaaaaact gtattataag taaatgcatg tatactaaac tcacaaatta
     1261 gagcttcaat ttaattatat cagttattac cctgcggtgt gaaataccgc acagatgcgt
     1321 aaggagaaaa taccgcatca ggaaattgta aacgttaata ttttgttaaa attcgcgtta
     1381 aatttttgtt aaatcagctc attttttaac caataggccg aaatcggcaa aatcccttat
     1441 aaatcaaaag aatagaccga gatagggttg agtgttgttc cagtttggaa caagagtcca
     1501 ctattaaaga acgtggactc caacgtcaaa ggnnnnnnnn nnnnnnnnnn nnnnnnnnnn
     1561 nnnnnnnnnn nnnnnnnnnn ntnnnnnnnn nnnnnnnnnn nnnnnnnnnn nnnnnnnnnn
     1621 nnnnnnnnnn nnnnnnnnnn nnnnnnnnnn nnnnnnnnnn nnnnnnnnnn nnngnnnnnn
     1681 nnnnnnnnnn nnnnnnnnnn nnnnnnnnnn nnnnnnnnnn nnnnnnnnnn nnnnnnnnnn
     1741 nnnnnnnnnn nnnnnnnnnn nnnnnnnnnn nnnnnnnnnn nnnnnnnnnn nnnnnnnncg
     1801 cgccattcgc cattcaggct gcgcaactgt tgggaagggc gatcggtgcg ggcctcttcg
     1861 ctattacgcc agctggcgaa ggggggatgt gctgcaaggc gattaagttg ggtaacgcca
     1921 gggttttccc agtcacgacg ttgtaaaacg acggccagtg aattgtaata cgactcacta
     1981 tagggcgaat tggagctcta gtacggatta gaagccgccg agcgggcgac agccctccga
     2041 cggaagactc tcctccgtgc gtcctcgtct tcaccggtcg cgttcctgaa acgcagatgt
     2101 gcctcgcgcc gcactgctcc gaacaataaa gattctacaa tactagcttt tatggttatg
     2161 aagaggaaaa attggcagta acctggcccc acaaaccttc aaattaacga atcaaattaa
     2221 caaccatagg atgataatgc gattagtttt ttagccttat ttctggggta attaatcagc
     2281 gaagcgatga tttttgatct attaacagat atataaatgg aaaagctgca taaccacttt
     2341 aactaatact ttcaacattt tcagtttgta ttacttctta ttcaaatgtc ataaaagtat
     2401 caacaaaaaa ttgttaatat acctctatac tttaacgtca aggagaaaaa accccggatt
     2461 ctagaactag tggatccccc gggacaaaat ggtgagcaag ggcgaggagc tgttcaccgg
     2521 ggtggtgccc atcctggtcg agctggacgg cgacgtaaac ggccacaagt tcagcgtgtc
     2581 cggcgagggc gagggcgatg ccacctacgg caagctgacc ctgaagttca tctgcaccac
     2641 cggcaagctg cccgtgccct ggcccaccct cgtgaccacc ctgacctggg gcgtgcagtg
     2701 cttcgcccgc taccccgacc acatgaagca gcacgacttc ttcaagtccg ccatgcccga
     2761 aggctacgtc caggagcgca ccatcttctt caaggacgac ggcaactaca agacccgcgc
     2821 cgaggtgaag ttcgagggcg acaccctggt gaaccgcatc gagctgaagg gcatcgactt
     2881 caaggaggac ggcaacatcc tggggcacaa gctggagtac aactacatca gcgacaacgt
     2941 ctatatcacc gccgacaagc agaagaacgg catcaaggcc aacttcaaga tccgccacaa
     3001 catcgaggac ggcagcgtgc agctcgccga ccactaccag cagaacaccc ccatcggcga
     3061 cggccccgtg ctgctgcccg acaaccacta cctgagcacc cagtccaagc tgagcaaaga
     3121 ccccaacgag aagcgcgatc acatggtcct gctggagttc gtgaccgccg ccgggatcac
     3181 tctcggcatg gacgagctgt acaagggtgg accaggtggt ggacatcaaa caagtttgta
     3241 caaaaaagct gaacgagaaa cgtaaaatga tataaatatc aatatattaa attagatttt
     3301 gcataaaaaa cagactacat aatactgtaa aacacaacat atccagtcac tatggcggcc
     3361 gcattaggca ccccaggctt tacactttat gcttccggct cgtataatgt gtggattttg
     3421 agttaggatc cgtcgagatt ttcaggagct aaggaagcta aaatggagaa aaaaatcact
     3481 ggatatacca ccgttgatat atcccaatgg catcgtaaag aacattttga ggcatttcag
     3541 tcagttgctc aatgtaccta taaccagacc gttcagctgg atattacggc ctttttaaag
     3601 accgtaaaga aaaataagca caagttttat ccggccttta ttcacattct tgcccgcctg
     3661 atgaatgctc atccggaatt ccgtatggca atgaaagacg gtgagctggt gatatgggat
     3721 agtgttcacc cttgttacac cgttttccat gagcaaactg aaacgttttc atcgctctgg
     3781 agtgaatacc acgacgattt ccggcagttt ctacacatat attcgcaaga tgtggcgtgt
     3841 tacggtgaaa acctggccta tttccctaaa gggtttattg agaatatgtt tttcgtctca
     3901 gccaatccct gggtgagttt caccagtttt gatttaaacg tggccaatat ggacaacttc
     3961 ttcgcccccg ttttcaccat gggcaaatat tatacgcaag gcgacaaggt gctgatgccg
     4021 ctggcgattc aggttcatca tgccgtctgt gatggcttcc atgtcggcag aatgcttaat
     4081 gaattacaac agtactgcga tgagtggcag ggcggggcgt aaacgccgcg tggatccggc
     4141 ttactaaaag ccagataaca gtatgcgtat ttgcgcgctg atttttgcgg tataagaata
     4201 tatactgata tgtatacccg aagtatgtca aaaagaggta tgctatgaag cagcgtatta
     4261 cagtgacagt tgacagcgac agctatcagt tgctcaaggc atatatgatg tcaatatctc
     4321 cggtctggta agcacaacca tgcagaatga agcccgtcgt ctgcgtgccg aacgctggaa
     4381 agcggaaaat caggaaggga tggctgaggt cgcccggttt attgaaatga acggctcttt
     4441 tgctgacgag aacaggggct ggtgaaatgc agtttaaggt ttacacctat aaaagagaga
     4501 gccgttatcg tctgtttgtg gatgtacaga gtgatattat tgacacgccc gggcgacgga
     4561 tggtgatccc cctggccagt gcacgtctgc tgtcagataa agtctcccgt gaactttacc
     4621 cggtggtgca tatcggggat gaaagctggc gcatgatgac caccgatatg gccagtgtgc
     4681 cggtctccgt tatcggggaa gaagtggctg atctcagcca ccgcgaaaat gacatcaaaa
     4741 acgccattaa cctgatgttc tggggaatat aaatgtcagg ctcccttata cacagccagt
     4801 ctgcaggtcg accatagtga ctggatatgt tgtgttttac agtattatgt agtctgtttt
     4861 ttatgcaaaa tctaatttaa tatattgata tttatatcat tttacgtttc tcgttcagct
     4921 ttcttgtaca aagtggttcg atgtcatgta attagttatg tcacgcttac attcacgccc
     4981 tccccccaca tccgctctaa ccgaaaagga aggagttaga caacctgaag tctaggtccc
     5041 tatttatttt tttatagtta tgttagtatt aagaacgtta tttatatttc aaatttttct
     5101 tttttttctg tacagacgcg tgtacgcatg taacattata ctgaaaacct tgcttgagaa
     5161 ggttttggga cgctcgaagg ctttaatttg cggccggtac ccagcttttg ttccctttag
     5221 tgagggttaa ttccgagctt ggcgtaatca tggtcatagc tgtttcctgt gtgaaattgt
     5281 tatccgctca caattccaca caacatagga gccggaagca taaagtgtaa agcctggggt
     5341 gcctaatgag tgaggtaact cacattaatt gcgttgcgct cactgcccgc tttccagtcg
     5401 ggaaacctgt cgtgccagct gcattaatga atcggccaac gcgcggggag aggcggtttg
     5461 cgtattgggc gctcttccgc ttcctcgctc actgactcgc tgcgctcggt cgttcggctg
     5521 cggcgagcgg tatcagctca ctcaaaggcg gtaatacggt tatccacaga atcaggggat
     5581 aacgcaggaa agaacatgtg agcaaaaggc cagcaaaagg ccaggaaccg taaaaaggcc
     5641 gcgttgctgg cgtttttcca taggctcggc ccccctgacg agcatcacaa aaatcgacgc
     5701 tcaagtcaga ggtggcgaaa cccgacagga ctataaagat accaggcgtt cccccctgga
     5761 agctccctcg tgcgctctcc tgttccgacc ctgccgctta ccggatacct gtccgccttt
     5821 ctcccttcgg gaagcgtggc gctttctcaa tgctcacgct gtaggtatct cagttcggtg
     5881 taggtcgttc gctccaagct gggctgtgtg cacgaacccc ccgttcagcc cgaccgctgc
     5941 gccttatccg gtaactatcg tcttgagtcc aacccggtaa gacacgactt atcgccactg
     6001 gcagcagcca ctggtaacag gattagcaga gcgaggtatg taggcggtgc tacagagttc
     6061 ttgaagtggt ggcctaacta cggctacact agaaggacag tatttggtat ctgcgctctg
     6121 ctgaagccag ttaccttcgg aaaaagagtt ggtagctctt gatccggcaa acaaaccacc
     6181 gctggtagcg gtggtttttt tgtttgcaag cagcagatta cgcgcagaaa aaaaggatct
     6241 caagaagatc ctttgatctt ttctacgggg tctgacgctc agtggaacga aaactcacgt
     6301 taagggattt tggtcatgag attatcaaaa aggatcttca cctagatcct tttaaattaa
     6361 aaatgaagtt ttaaatcaat ctaaagtata tatgagtaaa cttggtctga cagttaccaa
     6421 tgcttaatca gtgaggcacc tatctcagcg atctgtctat ttcgttcatc catagttgcc
     6481 tgactgcccg tcgtgtagat aactacgata cgggagggct taccatctgg ccccagtgct
     6541 gcaatgatac cgcgagaccc acgctcaccg gctccagatt tatcagcaat aaaccagcca
     6601 gccggaaggg ccgagcgcag aagtggtcct gcaactttat ccgcctccat ccagtctatt
     6661 aattgttgcc gggaagctag agtaagtagt tcgccagtta atagtttgcg caacgttgtt
     6721 gccattgcta caggcatcgt ggtgtcacgc tcgtcgtttg gtatggcttc attcagctcc
     6781 ggttcccaac gatcaaggcg agttacatga tcccccatgt tgtgaaaaaa agcggttagc
     6841 tccttcggtc ctccgatcgt tgtcagaagt aagttggccg cagtgttatc actcatggtt
     6901 atggcagcac tgcataattc tcttactgtc atgccatccg taagatgctt ttctgtgact
     6961 ggtgagtact caaccaagtc attctgagaa tagtgtatgc ggcgaccgag ttgctcttgc
     7021 ccggcgtcaa tacgggataa taccgcgcca catagcagaa ctttaaaagt gctcatcatt
     7081 ggaaaacgtt cttcggggcg aaaactctca aggatcttac cgctgttgag atccagttcg
     7141 atgtaaccca ctcgtgcacc caactgatct tcagcatctt ttactttcac cagcgtttct
     7201 gggtgagcaa aaacaggaag gcaaaatgcc gcaaaaaagg gaataagggc gacacggaaa
     7261 tgttgaatac tcatactctt cctttttcaa tattattgaa gcatttatca gggttattgt
     7321 ctcatgagcg gatacatatt tgaatgtatt tagaaaaata aacaaatagg ggttccgcgc
     7381 acatttcccc gaaaagtgcc acctgacgtc taagaaacca ttattatcat gacattaacc
     7441 tataaaaata ggcgtatcac gaggcccttt cgtc
//
