[The description below was written by a language model from this plasmid's Addgene catalogue record and the feature table of its GenBank file.]
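Description:
pAG306GAL-Cerulean-ccdB is an empty Gateway destination vector for galactose-inducible expression of N-terminally Cerulean-tagged proteins in Saccharomyces cerevisiae. It is built on the pRS306 backbone, and the depositor describes it as an integrating plasmid. Consistent with this, the 7.5 kb feature table shows no yeast replication origin or centromere, so stable maintenance in yeast depends on insertion into the genome. Selection is through the URA3 marker, which complements uracil auxotrophy and can be counterselected with 5-FOA. In E. coli the plasmid replicates from a high-copy ColE1/pUC-type origin and carries AmpR. An f1 origin and flanking T7 and T3 promoters remain from the parental cloning backbone.

The expression cassette consists of the GAL1 promoter with its Gal4-binding UAS, then a cyan fluorescent protein coding sequence, the Gateway cassette and the CYC1 terminator. The catalogue calls the fluorescent protein Cerulean, whereas the automated annotation labels it SCFP3A, a related ECFP variant. The Gateway cassette is bounded by attR1 and attR2 and contains a chloramphenicol resistance gene and the ccdB gyrase toxin. For this reason the unrecombined vector must be grown in a ccdB-tolerant strain and carries dual chloramphenicol and ampicillin resistance. An LR Clonase reaction with an entry clone replaces the CmR-ccdB segment with the gene of interest, and ccdB then counterselects against unrecombined vector in standard strains. An in-frame ORF is placed downstream of the fluorescent protein, producing a fusion whose expression is switched on by galactose.

The vector belongs to a suite of yeast Gateway destination plasmids designed for high-throughput genetic analysis. The depositor notes that the reference sequence may not match the physical plasmid exactly.
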