Addgene plasmid #14403: pAG306GAL-Cerulean-ccdB
Purpose: (Empty Backbone)
Depositing lab: Susan Lindquist. Depositing organization: Whitehead Institute for Biomedical Research. Publication: A suite of Gateway cloning vectors for high-throughput genetic analysis in Saccharomyces cerevisiae. Alberti S, Gitler AD, Lindquist S. Yeast. 2007 Oct . 24(10):913-9. 10.1002/yea.1502 PubMed 17583893.
Backbone
  Vector backbone: pRS306
  Vector type: Yeast Expression ; Gateway Destination
  Selectable markers: URA3
Growth in bacteria
  Bacterial resistance: Chloramphenicol and Ampicillin, 25 & 100 μg/mL
  Growth temperature: 37°C
  Growth strain: ccdB Survival
  Growth instructions: DB3.1, ccdB Survival
  Copy number: Unknown
Gene/Insert
  Gene/Insert name: None
  Tag / fusion protein: Cerulean (N terminal on backbone)
  Cloning method: Gateway Cloning
  Sequencing primers: 5′ EGFP-C
Terms and licenses: Academic/Nonprofit Terms; Industry Terms: Not Available to Industry
Depositor comments: Type of plasmid: integrating. This plasmid contains the Gateway technology from Invitrogen; Invitrogen requires purchasing of Gateway Clonase for carrying out the Gateway recombinational cloning reaction http://www.invitrogen.com Please note that the full plasmid sequence is provided as a reference only, and may not match the exact sequence of the plasmid.
How to cite: pAG306GAL-Cerulean-ccdB was a gift from Susan Lindquist (Addgene plasmid # 14403 ; http://n2t.net/addgene:14403 ; RRID:Addgene_14403)
