>Addgene plasmid #14403 | pAG306GAL-Cerulean-ccdB | addgene partial sequence | sequence record 21085 | 14403 with pRS_marker
CATTTTTTTTTTATTCTTTTTTTTGATTTCGGTTTCCTTGAAATTTTTTTGATTCGGTAATCTCCGAACA
GAAGGAAGAACGAAGGAAGGAGCACAGACTTAGATTGGTATATATACGCATATGTAGTGTTGAAGAAACA
TGAAATTGCCCAGTATTCTTAACCCAACTGCACAGAACAAAAACCTGCAGGAAACGAAGATAAATCATGT
CGAAAGCTACATATAAGGAACGTGCTGCTACTCATCCTAGTCCTGTTGCTGCCAAGCTATTTAATATCAT
GCACGAAAAGCAAACAAACTTGTGTGCTTCATTGGATGTTCGTACCACCAAGGAATTACTGGAGTTAGTT
GAAGCATTAGGTCCCAAAATTTGTTTACTAAAAACACATGTGGATATCTTGACTGATTTTTCCATGGAGG
GCACAGTTAAGCCGCTAAAGGCATTATCCGCCAAGTACAATTTTTTACTCTTCGAAGACAGAAAATTTGC
TGACATTGGTAATACAGTCAAATTGCAGTACTCTGCGGGTGTATACAGAATAGCAGAATGGGCAGACATT
ACGAATGCACACGGTGTGGTGGGCCCAGGTATTGTTAGCGGTTTGAAGCAGGCGGCAGAAGAAGTAACAA
AGGAACCTAGAGGCCTTTTGATGTTAGCAGAATTGTCATGCAAGGGCTCCCTATCTACTGGAGAATATAC
TAAGGGTA
