>Addgene plasmid #14403 | pAG306GAL-Cerulean-ccdB | addgene partial sequence | sequence record 21086 | 14403 with EXFP-R
TAGCCTTCGGGCATGGCGGACTTGAAGAAGTCGTGCTGCTTCATGTGGTCGGGGTAGCGGGCGAAGCACT
GCACGCCCCAGGTCAGGGTGGTCACGAGGGTGGGCCAGGGCACGGGCAGCTTGCCGGTGGTGCAGATGAA
CTTCAGGGTCAGCTTGCCGTAGGTGGCATCGCCCTCGCCCTCGCCGGACACGCTGAACTTGTGGCCGTTT
ACGTCGCCGTCCAGCTCGACCAGGATGGGCACCACCCCGGTGAACAGCTCCTCGCCCTTGCTCACCATTT
TGTCCCGGGGGATCCACTAGTTCTAGAATCCGGGGTTTTTTCTCCTTGACGTTAAAGTATAGAGGTATAT
TAACAATTTTTTGTTGATACTTTTATTACATTTGAATAAGAAGTAATACAAACCGAAAATGTTGAAAGTA
TTAGTTAAAGTGGTTATGCAGTTTTTGCATTTATATATCTGTTAATAGATCAAAAATCATCGCTTCGCTG
ATTAATTACCCCAGAAATAAGGCTAAAAAACTAATCGCATTATCATCCTATGGTTGTTAATTTGATTCGT
TCATTTGAAGGTTTGTGGGGCCAGGTTACTGCCAATTTT
